Addgene plasmid #19965: pRK5 DN-Src
Depositing lab: Filippo Giancotti. Depositing organization: Memorial Sloan-Kettering Cancer Center. Publication: EGF-R signaling through Fyn kinase disrupts the function of integrin alpha6beta4 at hemidesmosomes: role in epithelial cell migration and carcinoma invasion. Mariotti A, Kedeshian PA, Dans M, Curatola AM, Gagnoux-Palacios L, Giancotti FG. J Cell Biol. 2001 Oct 29. 155(3):447-58. 10.1083/jcb.200105017 PubMed 11684709.
Backbone
  Vector backbone: pRK5
  Backbone size w/o insert (bp): 4700
  Vector type: Mammalian Expression
Growth in bacteria
  Bacterial resistance: Ampicillin, 100 μg/mL
  Growth temperature: 37°C
  Growth strain: DH5alpha
  Copy number: Unknown
Gene/Insert
  Gene/Insert name: Src
  Species: G. gallus (chicken)
  Insert size (bp): 1800
  Mutation: K295M
  Entrez Gene: SRC (a.k.a. PP60C-SCR, SDR, c-src)
  Cloning method: Restriction Enzyme; 5′ cloning site BamHI (not destroyed); 3′ cloning site HindIII (not destroyed)
  Sequencing primers: 5′ SP6
Terms and licenses: Academic/Nonprofit Terms; Industry Terms: Not Available to Industry
How to cite: pRK5 DN-Src was a gift from Filippo Giancotti (Addgene plasmid # 19965 ; http://n2t.net/addgene:19965 ; RRID:Addgene_19965)
