[The description below was written by a language model from this plasmid's Addgene catalogue record.]
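Description:
pRK5 DN-Src is a mammalian expression plasmid built on the pRK5 backbone (about 4.7 kb without insert) that carries a dominant-negative form of the chicken (Gallus gallus) c-Src tyrosine kinase. It is propagated in E. coli under ampicillin selection; the record lists its copy number as unknown and names no origin of replication. No feature table is provided, so the promoter and polyadenylation elements driving expression are not explicitly recorded. pRK5-family vectors are generally known as CMV promoter-driven transient expression plasmids, and an SP6 primer site upstream of the insert is indicated by the listed sequencing primer. No mammalian selection marker, epitope tag or reporter is mentioned in the record.

The insert is roughly 1.8 kb, consistent with a full-length Src coding sequence, and was cloned by restriction digestion between BamHI (5′) and HindIII (3′), both of which remain intact, so the fragment can be excised or transferred. It bears the K295M substitution, which replaces the conserved lysine in the ATP-binding pocket of the kinase domain and abolishes catalytic activity. The resulting kinase-dead protein retains its SH2 and SH3 interaction domains, so when overexpressed it can compete with endogenous Src for binding partners and substrates, hence the "DN" designation.

The construct is suited to transfection experiments that test whether Src activity is required in a signalling pathway. The associated publication concerns EGF receptor signalling through Src-family kinases, particularly Fyn, and its effect on integrin α6β4 function at hemidesmosomes during epithelial cell migration and carcinoma invasion.
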