>Addgene plasmid #19965 | pRK5 DN-Src | addgene partial sequence | sequence record 25689 | SP6 5'-ATTTAGGTGACACTATAG-3'
TTNGCTTTTCTCAAGGNNNTCACTCCCAGGTCCAACTGCACCTCGGTTCTATCGCGATTGAATTCCCCGG
GGATCCTCTAGAAAGGAGGTACGACCATGGGGAGCAGCAAGAGCAAGCCCAAGGACCCCAGCCAGCGCCG
GCGCAGCCTGGAGCCACCCGACAGCACCCACCACGGGGGATTCCCAGCCTCGCAGACCCCCAACAAGACA
GCAGCCCCCGACACGCACCGCACCCCCAGCCGCTCCTTTGGGACCGTGGCCACCGAGCCCAAGCTCTTCG
GGGGCTTCAACACTTCTGACACCGTCACGTCGCCGCAGCGTGCCGGGGCACTGGCTGGCGGCGTCACCAC
TTTCGTGGCTCTCTATGACTACGAGTCCCGGACTGAAACGGACTTGTCCTTCAAGAAAGGAGAACGCCTG
CAGATTGTCAACAACACGGAAGGTGACTGGTGGCTGGCTCATTCCCTCACTACAGGACAGACGGGCTACA
TCCCCAGTAACTATGTCGCGCCCTCAGACTCCATCCAGGCTGAAGAGTGGTACTTTGGGAAGATCACTCG
TCGGGAGTCCGAGCGGCTGCTGTCACNGNCNAAGCNGNTGNGNNTTNACTTTTTNNGNNNGGNAAAANCG
ANACAANAAAAGGTGCCTATTGCCTCTCCGTTTCTGACTTTGACAACGCCAAGGGGCTCATTGTGAAGAT
AAAATCNCAGTGAAGGGGNTGTNTANTACTANCANTATANNAAGTTANNGCTGNAAATTGGGGCTATTNN
ANTTGTGTGTTGGCACGTTGAAATTTGCCANTAACCCATGAGATCCAAGAGTGNATCCCGATCTCGTGNT
AATGGNGTTT
